Addgene plasmid #29593: 416Gal-FUS-YFP
Depositing lab: Aaron Gitler. Depositing organization: University of Pennsylvania. Publication: Molecular determinants and genetic modifiers of aggregation and toxicity for the ALS disease protein FUS/TLS. Sun Z, Diaz Z, Fang X, Hart MP, Chesi A, Shorter J, Gitler AD. PLoS Biol. 2011 Apr;9(4):e1000614. doi: 10.1371/journal.pbio.1000614. Epub 2011 Apr 26. PubMed 21541367.
Backbone
  Vector backbone: pAG416Gal-ccdB-EYFP
  Backbone manufacturer: Susan Lindquist (Addgene plasmid # 14219)
  Backbone size w/o insert (bp): 8004
  Vector type: Yeast Expression
  Selectable markers: URA3
Growth in bacteria
  Bacterial resistance: Ampicillin, 100 μg/mL
  Growth temperature: 37°C
  Growth strain: ccdB Survival
  Growth instructions: ccdB Survival
  Copy number: Low Copy
Gene/Insert
  Gene/Insert name: FUS (alt names: TLS; fused in sarcoma; translocated in liposarcoma)
  Species: H. sapiens (human)
  Insert size (bp): 1578
  Entrez Gene: FUS (a.k.a. ALS6, ETM4, FUS1, HNRNPP2, POMP75, TLS, altFUS)
  Tag / fusion protein: YFP (C terminal on insert)
  Cloning method: Restriction Enzyme
  Sequencing primers: 5′ n/a
Terms and licenses: Academic/Nonprofit Terms; Industry Terms: Not Available to Industry
How to cite: 416Gal-FUS-YFP was a gift from Aaron Gitler (Addgene plasmid # 29593 ; http://n2t.net/addgene:29593 ; RRID:Addgene_29593)
