[The description below was written by a language model from this plasmid's Addgene catalogue record.]
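Description:
416Gal-FUS-YFP is a yeast expression plasmid built on the pAG416Gal-ccdB-EYFP backbone, a member of the Gateway-compatible pAG yeast destination vector series. It shuttles between bacteria and yeast. In E. coli it is selected with ampicillin and is recorded as low copy, and in Saccharomyces cerevisiae it is maintained by the URA3 auxotrophic marker, which allows selection in ura3 strains on medium lacking uracil. In the standard naming scheme for this series, "416" indicates a centromeric (CEN/ARS) URA3 vector kept at low copy in yeast. "Gal" indicates a galactose-inducible GAL1 promoter, although the record does not list the promoter or origins explicitly and no feature table was provided. The parent backbone carries a ccdB counterselection cassette that would normally be replaced by the insert. The record lists a ccdB-tolerant bacterial strain and gives the cloning method as restriction enzyme, so it does not make clear whether any ccdB sequence remains.

The payload is the human FUS coding sequence (also called TLS, fused in sarcoma/translocated in liposarcoma), an insert of about 1.6 kb fused at its C-terminus to YFP. FUS is an RNA-binding protein linked to amyotrophic lateral sclerosis. Inducible expression of the fluorescent fusion lets its localisation and aggregation be followed in living yeast cells, while growth assays report on toxicity. According to the associated publication, the construct was used in a yeast model to define the molecular determinants of FUS aggregation and toxicity and to identify genetic modifiers of these phenotypes.
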