>Addgene plasmid #29593 | 416Gal-FUS-YFP | addgene partial sequence | sequence record 35036 | 29593 with pGEX-3
CCTATTTTTATAGGTTAATGTCATGATAATAATGGTTTCTTAGACGGATCGCTTGCCTGTAACTTACACG
CGCCTCGTATCTTTTAATGATGGAATAATTTGGGAATTTACTCTGTGTTTATTTATTTTTATGTTTTGTA
TTTGGATTTTAGAAAGTAAATAAAGAAGGTAGAAGAGTTACGGAATGAAGAAAAAAAAATAAACAAAGGT
TTAAAAAATTTCAACAAAAAGCGTACTTTACATATATATTTATTAGACAAGAAAAGCAGATTAAATAGAT
ATACATTCGATTAACGATAAGTAAAATGTAAAATCACAGGATTTTCGTGTGTGGTCTTCTACACAGACAA
GATGAAACAATTCGGCATTAATACCTGAGAGCAGGAAGAGCAAGATAAAAGGTAGTATTTGTTGGCGATC
CCCCTAGAGTCTTTTACATCTTCGGAAAACAAAAACTATTTTTTCTTTAATTTCTTTTTTTACTTTCTAT
TTTTAATTTATATANTTATATTAAAAAATTTAAATTATAATTATTTTTATAGCACGTGATGAAAAGGACC
CAGGTGGCACTTTTCGGGGAAATGTGCGCGGAACCCCTATTTGTTTATTTTTCTAAATACATTCAAATAT
GTATCCGCTCATGAGACAATAACCCTGATAAATGCTTCAATAATATTGAAAAAGGAAGAGTATGAGTATT
CAACATTTCCGTGTCGCCCTTATTCCCTTTTTTGCGGCATTTTGCCTTCCTGTTTTTGCTCACCCAGAAA
CGCTGGTGAAAGTAAAAGATGCTGAAGATCAGTTGGGTGCACGAGTGGGTTACATCGAACTGGATCTCAA
CAGCGGTAAGATCCTTGAGAGTTTTCGCCCCGAAGAACGTTTTCCCAATGATGA
