>Addgene plasmid #29593 | 416Gal-FUS-YFP | addgene partial sequence | sequence record 35037 | 29593 with EGFP-N
GCTCCTCGCCCTTGCTCACCATTAAGCTTGATATCGAATTCCTGCAGCCCATCACCACTTTGTACAAGAA
AGCTGGGTCCAAATACGGCCTCTCCCTGCGATCCTGTCTGTGCTCACCCCTGGAATCCATCTTGCCAGGG
CCAAAGCCACCTCTGTCCCCACCACCCCGGCCCCCTCGGAAGCCTCCACGGTCCCCGCCGCGGCCCCGGT
AGCCGCCTCGATCATAGCCTCCTCTGCCACCACGACGATCATCCCCGTAGTTACCCCCCATGTGAGAGCC
ACCTGGTCCCCCTCCTGGGCCATCTGGTTTAGGGGCCTTACACTGGTTGCATTCATTCCTCCAAGAGAAG
TTCATATTCTCACAGGTGGGATTAGGACACTTCCAGTCACCAGCTCGCTGCTGTCCTCCACCGCCACCAC
CTCCACTGGGAAATCCTCCTCGGCCACCACCACCACTGCCACCACCTCCATAGCCTCCACGGCCCATGGG
TCCTCCTCGCCCTCGGCCTCCACGACCATTGCCACCACCCCGATTAAAGTCTGCCCGGCGAGTAGCAAAT
GAGACCTTGATAGGATTTCCGGAGAATTCTTTACCATCAAACCAGTCAATAGCTGCTTTAGCTGAAGGTG
GGTCATCAAAAGAGACCGTTGCCTCTCCCTTCAGCTTGCCAGTTTCCCTGTCTGTGTACAAATTAATCAT
GGGCTGTCCCGTTTTCTTGTTTGTCTTAATAATACCAATCTGCTTGAAGTAATCAGCCACAGACTCAATT
GTAACATTCTCACCCAGGCCTTGCACAAAGATGGTGTTGTTGTCTGAATTATCCTGTTCGGAGTCATGAC
GTGATCCTT
